Addgene plasmid #85175: pBK-EE-BE3
Purpose: Expresses EE-BE3 in mammalian cells
Depositing lab: David Liu. Depositing organization: Harvard University. Publication: Increasing the genome-targeting scope and precision of base editing with engineered Cas9-cytidine deaminase fusions. Kim YB, Komor AC, Levy JM, Packer MS, Zhao KT, Liu DR. Nat Biotechnol. 2017 Feb 13. doi: 10.1038/nbt.3803. PubMed 28191901.
Backbone
  Vector backbone: CMV
  Backbone manufacturer: origene
  Backbone size w/o insert (bp): 3399
  Total vector size (bp): 8532
  Vector type: Mammalian Expression
Growth in bacteria
  Bacterial resistance: Ampicillin, 100 μg/mL
  Growth temperature: 37°C
  Growth strain: DH5alpha
  Copy number: High Copy
Gene/Insert
  Gene/Insert name: EE-BE3 (alt name: rAPOBEC1(R126E/R132E)-XTEN-Cas9n-UGI-NLS)
  Species: R. norvegicus (rat); S. pyogenes
  Insert size (bp): 5133
  Promoter: CMV
  Cloning method: Ligation Independent Cloning
  Sequencing primers: 5′ CMV; 3′ TGGTTCTTTCCGCCTCAGAAGC
Resource information
  A portion of this plasmid was derived from a plasmid made by: Cloned from Addgene #73021
Terms and licenses: Academic/Nonprofit Terms; Industry Terms: Not Available to Industry
How to cite: pBK-EE-BE3 was a gift from David Liu (Addgene plasmid # 85175 ; http://n2t.net/addgene:85175 ; RRID:Addgene_85175)
