[The description below was written by a language model from this plasmid's Addgene catalogue record and pLannotate feature annotations shown in this document.]
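Description:
pBK-EE-BE3 is a mammalian expression plasmid of about 8.5 kb that drives transient production of the cytidine base editor variant EE-BE3 from the human CMV immediate early enhancer and promoter. It is maintained in E. coli as a high-copy plasmid through a ColE1/pUC-type origin and selected with ampicillin via the β-lactamase gene. The backbone also carries remnants of lac regulatory sequences and other cloning-vector fragments that play no role in the payload. No mammalian selection marker is recorded, which fits use by transient transfection.

The roughly 5.1 kb insert is a single open reading frame encoding rat APOBEC1 cytidine deaminase carrying the R126E and R132E substitutions, joined by an XTEN linker to a Streptococcus pyogenes Cas9 nickase, followed by the uracil DNA glycosylase inhibitor (UGI) from phage PBS2 and a nuclear localisation signal. Transcription ends at a bovine growth hormone polyadenylation signal. A T7 promoter sits just upstream of the coding sequence and could support in vitro transcription.

Two automated feature labels look like similarity-based mismatches. The short segment called an ABE(7.10) fragment sits where the XTEN linker belongs, and the "Cas9 VQR" label conflicts with the catalogue entry, which describes only a Cas9 nickase with no altered PAM specificity.

When supplied with a separately expressed guide RNA, the fusion deaminates cytosine to uracil in the displaced DNA strand. UGI blocks uracil excision, and nicking of the opposite strand biases repair towards a C-to-T outcome. The associated publication concerns broadening the targeting scope and improving the precision of base editing with engineered deaminase fusions, and the construct was derived from an earlier plasmid from the same repository.
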