Features (pLannotate 1.2.2; 18 found; start..end, strand, type, name):
    132..335     +  promoter       CMV promoter: human cytomegalovirus (CMV) immediate early promoter
    377..395     +  promoter       T7 promoter: promoter for bacteriophage T7 RNA polymerase
    409..1095    +  CDS            Apobec1: ABEC1_RAT - Experimental evidence at protein level: Swiss-Prot protein existence level 1. Catalytic component of the apolipoprotein B mRNA editing enzyme complex which is responsible for the postranscriptional editing of a CAA codon for Gln to a UAA codon for stop in the APOB mRNA. May also play a role in the epigenetic regulation of gene expression by participating in DNA demethylation. From Rattus norvegicus (Rat).
   1096..1143    +  CDS            ABE(7.10) (fragment): adenine base editor comprising wild-type E. coli TadA fused to the evolved TadA*(7.10) mutant (Gaudelli et al., 2017)
   1144..5244    +  CDS            Cas9 VQR: Streptococcus pyogenes Cas9 endonuclease with the D1135V/R1335Q/T1337R mutations has an altered recognition specificity for the protospacer adjacent motif (PAM) (Kleinstiver et al., 2015)
   5257..5505    +  CDS            UGI: UNGI_BPPB2 - Experimental evidence at protein level: Swiss-Prot protein existence level 1. This protein binds specifically and reversibly to the host uracil-DNA glycosylase, preventing removal of uracil residues from PBS2 DNA by the host uracil-excision repair system. From Bacillus phage PBS2 (Bacteriophage PBS2).
   5593..5817    +  polyA_signal   bGH poly(A) signal: bovine growth hormone polyadenylation signal
   5821..5842    +  promoter       SV40 promoter (fragment): SV40 enhancer and early promoter
   5847..5863    +  misc_feature   MCS (fragment): pBluescript multiple cloning site
   5912..5928    -  protein_bind   lac operator: The lac repressor binds to the lac operator to inhibit transcription in E. coli. This inhibition can be relieved by adding lactose or isopropyl-β-D-thiogalactopyranoside (IPTG). lac repressor encoded by lacI
   5936..5966    -  promoter       lac promoter: promoter for the E. coli lac operon
   5981..6002    -  protein_bind   CAP binding site: CAP binding activates transcription in the presence of cAMP. E. coli catabolite activator protein
   6015..6107    -  CDS            lacI (fragment): lac repressor; lacI; The lac repressor binds to the lac operator to inhibit transcription in E. coli. This inhibition can be relieved by adding lactose or isopropyl-β-D-thiogalactopyranoside (IPTG).
   6290..6878    -  rep_origin     ori: high-copy-number ColE1/pMB1/pBR322/pUC origin of replication
   7049..7909    -  CDS            AmpR: β-lactamase; bla; confers resistance to ampicillin, carbenicillin, and related antibiotics
   7910..8014    -  promoter       AmpR promoter: bla
   8085..8129    -  misc_feature   bom (fragment): basis of mobility region from pBR322
   8284..131     +  enhancer       CMV enhancer (across the origin): human cytomegalovirus immediate early enhancer
>Addgene plasmid #85175 | pBK-EE-BE3 | depositor full sequence | sequence record 164324 | pBK-EE-BE3 sequence 8532 bps
ATATGCCAAGTACGCCCCCTATTGACGTCAATGACGGTAAATGGCCCGCCTGGCATTATGCCCAGTACAT
GACCTTATGGGACTTTCCTACTTGGCAGTACATCTACGTATTAGTCATCGCTATTACCATGGTGATGCGG
TTTTGGCAGTACATCAATGGGCGTGGATAGCGGTTTGACTCACGGGGATTTCCAAGTCTCCACCCCATTG
ACGTCAATGGGAGTTTGTTTTGGCACCAAAATCAACGGGACTTTCCAAAATGTCGTAACAACTCCGCCCC
ATTGACGCAAATGGGCGGTAGGCGTGTACGGTGGGAGGTCTATATAAGCAGAGCTGGTTTAGTGAACCGT
CAGATCCGCTAGAGATCCGCGGCCGCTAATACGACTCACTATAGGGAGAGCCGCCACCATGAGCTCAGAG
ACTGGCCCAGTGGCTGTGGACCCCACATTGAGACGGCGGATCGAGCCCCATGAGTTTGAGGTATTCTTCG
ATCCGAGAGAGCTCCGCAAGGAGACCTGCCTGCTTTACGAAATTAATTGGGGGGGCCGGCACTCCATTTG
GCGACATACATCACAGAACACTAACAAGCACGTCGAAGTCAACTTCATCGAGAAGTTCACGACAGAAAGA
TATTTCTGTCCGAACACAAGGTGCAGCATTACCTGGTTTCTCAGCTGGAGCCCATGCGGCGAATGTAGTA
GGGCCATCACTGAATTCCTGTCAAGGTATCCCCACGTCACTCTGTTTATTTACATCGCAAGGCTGTACCA
CCACGCTGACCCCGAGAATCGACAAGGCCTGGAAGATTTGATCTCTTCAGGTGTGACTATCCAAATTATG
ACTGAGCAGGAGTCAGGATACTGCTGGAGAAACTTTGTGAATTATAGCCCGAGTAATGAAGCCCACTGGC
CTAGGTATCCCCATCTGTGGGTACGACTGTACGTTCTTGAACTGTACTGCATCATACTGGGCCTGCCTCC
TTGTCTCAACATTCTGAGAAGGAAGCAGCCACAGCTGACATTCTTTACCATCGCTCTTCAGTCTTGTCAT
TACCAGCGACTGCCCCCACACATTCTCTGGGCCACCGGGTTGAAAAGCGGCAGCGAGACTCCCGGGACCT
CAGAGTCCGCCACACCCGAAAGTGATAAAAAGTATTCTATTGGTTTAGCCATCGGCACTAATTCCGTTGG
ATGGGCTGTCATAACCGATGAATACAAAGTACCTTCAAAGAAATTTAAGGTGTTGGGGAACACAGACCGT
CATTCGATTAAAAAGAATCTTATCGGTGCCCTCCTATTCGATAGTGGCGAAACGGCAGAGGCGACTCGCC
TGAAACGAACCGCTCGGAGAAGGTATACACGTCGCAAGAACCGAATATGTTACTTACAAGAAATTTTTAG
CAATGAGATGGCCAAAGTTGACGATTCTTTCTTTCACCGTTTGGAAGAGTCCTTCCTTGTCGAAGAGGAC
AAGAAACATGAACGGCACCCCATCTTTGGAAACATAGTAGATGAGGTGGCATATCATGAAAAGTACCCAA
CGATTTATCACCTCAGAAAAAAGCTAGTTGACTCAACTGATAAAGCGGACCTGAGGTTAATCTACTTGGC
TCTTGCCCATATGATAAAGTTCCGTGGGCACTTTCTCATTGAGGGTGATCTAAATCCGGACAACTCGGAT
GTCGACAAACTGTTCATCCAGTTAGTACAAACCTATAATCAGTTGTTTGAAGAGAACCCTATAAATGCAA
GTGGCGTGGATGCGAAGGCTATTCTTAGCGCCCGCCTCTCTAAATCCCGACGGCTAGAAAACCTGATCGC
ACAATTACCCGGAGAGAAGAAAAATGGGTTGTTCGGTAACCTTATAGCGCTCTCACTAGGCCTGACACCA
AATTTTAAGTCGAACTTCGACTTAGCTGAAGATGCCAAATTGCAGCTTAGTAAGGACACGTACGATGACG
ATCTCGACAATCTACTGGCACAAATTGGAGATCAGTATGCGGACTTATTTTTGGCTGCCAAAAACCTTAG
CGATGCAATCCTCCTATCTGACATACTGAGAGTTAATACTGAGATTACCAAGGCGCCGTTATCCGCTTCA
ATGATCAAAAGGTACGATGAACATCACCAAGACTTGACACTTCTCAAGGCCCTAGTCCGTCAGCAACTGC
CTGAGAAATATAAGGAAATATTCTTTGATCAGTCGAAAAACGGGTACGCAGGTTATATTGACGGCGGAGC
GAGTCAAGAGGAATTCTACAAGTTTATCAAACCCATATTAGAGAAGATGGATGGGACGGAAGAGTTGCTT
GTAAAACTCAATCGCGAAGATCTACTGCGAAAGCAGCGGACTTTCGACAACGGTAGCATTCCACATCAAA
TCCACTTAGGCGAATTGCATGCTATACTTAGAAGGCAGGAGGATTTTTATCCGTTCCTCAAAGACAATCG
TGAAAAGATTGAGAAAATCCTAACCTTTCGCATACCTTACTATGTGGGACCCCTGGCCCGAGGGAACTCT
CGGTTCGCATGGATGACAAGAAAGTCCGAAGAAACGATTACTCCATGGAATTTTGAGGAAGTTGTCGATA
AAGGTGCGTCAGCTCAATCGTTCATCGAGAGGATGACCAACTTTGACAAGAATTTACCGAACGAAAAAGT
ATTGCCTAAGCACAGTTTACTTTACGAGTATTTCACAGTGTACAATGAACTCACGAAAGTTAAGTATGTC
ACTGAGGGCATGCGTAAACCCGCCTTTCTAAGCGGAGAACAGAAGAAAGCAATAGTAGATCTGTTATTCA
AGACCAACCGCAAAGTGACAGTTAAGCAATTGAAAGAGGACTACTTTAAGAAAATTGAATGCTTCGATTC
TGTCGAGATCTCCGGGGTAGAAGATCGATTTAATGCGTCACTTGGTACGTATCATGACCTCCTAAAGATA
ATTAAAGATAAGGACTTCCTGGATAACGAAGAGAATGAAGATATCTTAGAAGATATAGTGTTGACTCTTA
CCCTCTTTGAAGATCGGGAAATGATTGAGGAAAGACTAAAAACATACGCTCACCTGTTCGACGATAAGGT
TATGAAACAGTTAAAGAGGCGTCGCTATACGGGCTGGGGACGATTGTCGCGGAAACTTATCAACGGGATA
AGAGACAAGCAAAGTGGTAAAACTATTCTCGATTTTCTAAAGAGCGACGGCTTCGCCAATAGGAACTTTA
TGCAGCTGATCCATGATGACTCTTTAACCTTCAAAGAGGATATACAAAAGGCACAGGTTTCCGGACAAGG
GGACTCATTGCACGAACATATTGCGAATCTTGCTGGTTCGCCAGCCATCAAAAAGGGCATACTCCAGACA
GTCAAAGTAGTGGATGAGCTAGTTAAGGTCATGGGACGTCACAAACCGGAAAACATTGTAATCGAGATGG
CACGCGAAAATCAAACGACTCAGAAGGGGCAAAAAAACAGTCGAGAGCGGATGAAGAGAATAGAAGAGGG
TATTAAAGAACTGGGCAGCCAGATCTTAAAGGAGCATCCTGTGGAAAATACCCAATTGCAGAACGAGAAA
CTTTACCTCTATTACCTACAAAATGGAAGGGACATGTATGTTGATCAGGAACTGGACATAAACCGTTTAT
CTGATTACGACGTCGATCACATTGTACCCCAATCCTTTTTGAAGGACGATTCAATCGACAATAAAGTGCT
TACACGCTCGGATAAGAACCGAGGGAAAAGTGACAATGTTCCAAGCGAGGAAGTCGTAAAGAAAATGAAG
AACTATTGGCGGCAGCTCCTAAATGCGAAACTGATAACGCAAAGAAAGTTCGATAACTTAACTAAAGCTG
AGAGGGGTGGCTTGTCTGAACTTGACAAGGCCGGATTTATTAAACGTCAGCTCGTGGAAACCCGCCAAAT
CACAAAGCATGTTGCACAGATACTAGATTCCCGAATGAATACGAAATACGACGAGAACGATAAGCTGATT
CGGGAAGTCAAAGTAATCACTTTAAAGTCAAAATTGGTGTCGGACTTCAGAAAGGATTTTCAATTCTATA
AAGTTAGGGAGATAAATAACTACCACCATGCGCACGACGCTTATCTTAATGCCGTCGTAGGGACCGCACT
CATTAAGAAATACCCGAAGCTAGAAAGTGAGTTTGTGTATGGTGATTACAAAGTTTATGACGTCCGTAAG
ATGATCGCGAAAAGCGAACAGGAGATAGGCAAGGCTACAGCCAAATACTTCTTTTATTCTAACATTATGA
ATTTCTTTAAGACGGAAATCACTCTGGCAAACGGAGAGATACGCAAACGACCTTTAATTGAAACCAATGG
GGAGACAGGTGAAATCGTATGGGATAAGGGCCGGGACTTCGCGACGGTGAGAAAAGTTTTGTCCATGCCC
CAAGTCAACATAGTAAAGAAAACTGAGGTGCAGACCGGAGGGTTTTCAAAGGAATCGATTCTTCCAAAAA
GGAATAGTGATAAGCTCATCGCTCGTAAAAAGGACTGGGACCCGAAAAAGTACGGTGGCTTCGATAGCCC
TACAGTTGCCTATTCTGTCCTAGTAGTGGCAAAAGTTGAGAAGGGAAAATCCAAGAAACTGAAGTCAGTC
AAAGAATTATTGGGGATAACGATTATGGAGCGCTCGTCTTTTGAAAAGAACCCCATCGACTTCCTTGAGG
CGAAAGGTTACAAGGAAGTAAAAAAGGATCTCATAATTAAACTACCAAAGTATAGTCTGTTTGAGTTAGA
AAATGGCCGAAAACGGATGTTGGCTAGCGCCGGAGAGCTTCAAAAGGGGAACGAACTCGCACTACCGTCT
AAATACGTGAATTTCCTGTATTTAGCGTCCCATTACGAGAAGTTGAAAGGTTCACCTGAAGATAACGAAC
AGAAGCAACTTTTTGTTGAGCAGCACAAACATTATCTCGACGAAATCATAGAGCAAATTTCGGAATTCAG
TAAGAGAGTCATCCTAGCTGATGCCAATCTGGACAAAGTATTAAGCGCATACAACAAGCACAGGGATAAA
CCCATACGTGAGCAGGCGGAAAATATTATCCATTTGTTTACTCTTACCAACCTCGGCGCTCCAGCCGCAT
TCAAGTATTTTGACACAACGATAGATCGCAAACGATACACTTCTACCAAGGAGGTGCTAGACGCGACACT
GATTCACCAATCCATCACGGGATTATATGAAACTCGGATAGATTTGTCACAGCTTGGGGGTGACTCTGGT
GGTTCTACTAATCTGTCAGATATTATTGAAAAGGAGACCGGTAAGCAACTGGTTATCCAGGAATCCATCC
TCATGCTCCCAGAGGAGGTGGAAGAAGTCATTGGGAACAAGCCGGAAAGCGATATACTCGTGCACACCGC
CTACGACGAGAGCACCGACGAGAATGTCATGCTTCTGACTAGCGACGCCCCTGAATACAAGCCTTGGGCT
CTGGTCATACAGGATAGCAACGGTGAGAACAAGATTAAGATGCTCTCTGGTGGTTCTCCCAAGAAGAAGA
GGAAAGTCTAACCGGTCATCATCACCATCACCATTGAGTTTAAACCCGCTGATCAGCCTCGACTGTGCCT
TCTAGTTGCCAGCCATCTGTTGTTTGCCCCTCCCCCGTGCCTTCCTTGACCCTGGAAGGTGCCACTCCCA
CTGTCCTTTCCTAATAAAATGAGGAAATTGCATCGCATTGTCTGAGTAGGTGTCATTCTATTCTGGGGGG
TGGGGTGGGGCAGGACAGCAAGGGGGAGGATTGGGAAGACAATAGCAGGCATGCTGGGGATGCGGTGGGC
TCTATGGCTTCTGAGGCGGAAAGAACCAGCTGGGGCTCGATACCGTCGACCTCTAGCTAGAGCTTGGCGT
AATCATGGTCATAGCTGTTTCCTGTGTGAAATTGTTATCCGCTCACAATTCCACACAACATACGAGCCGG
AAGCATAAAGTGTAAAGCCTAGGGTGCCTAATGAGTGAGCTAACTCACATTAATTGCGTTGCGCTCACTG
CCCGCTTTCCAGTCGGGAAACCTGTCGTGCCAGCTGCATTAATGAATCGGCCAACGCGCGGGGAGAGGCG
GTTTGCGTATTGGGCGCTCTTCCGCTTCCTCGCTCACTGACTCGCTGCGCTCGGTCGTTCGGCTGCGGCG
AGCGGTATCAGCTCACTCAAAGGCGGTAATACGGTTATCCACAGAATCAGGGGATAACGCAGGAAAGAAC
ATGTGAGCAAAAGGCCAGCAAAAGGCCAGGAACCGTAAAAAGGCCGCGTTGCTGGCGTTTTTCCATAGGC
TCCGCCCCCCTGACGAGCATCACAAAAATCGACGCTCAAGTCAGAGGTGGCGAAACCCGACAGGACTATA
AAGATACCAGGCGTTTCCCCCTGGAAGCTCCCTCGTGCGCTCTCCTGTTCCGACCCTGCCGCTTACCGGA
TACCTGTCCGCCTTTCTCCCTTCGGGAAGCGTGGCGCTTTCTCATAGCTCACGCTGTAGGTATCTCAGTT
CGGTGTAGGTCGTTCGCTCCAAGCTGGGCTGTGTGCACGAACCCCCCGTTCAGCCCGACCGCTGCGCCTT
ATCCGGTAACTATCGTCTTGAGTCCAACCCGGTAAGACACGACTTATCGCCACTGGCAGCAGCCACTGGT
AACAGGATTAGCAGAGCGAGGTATGTAGGCGGTGCTACAGAGTTCTTGAAGTGGTGGCCTAACTACGGCT
ACACTAGAAGAACAGTATTTGGTATCTGCGCTCTGCTGAAGCCAGTTACCTTCGGAAAAAGAGTTGGTAG
CTCTTGATCCGGCAAACAAACCACCGCTGGTAGCGGTGGTTTTTTTGTTTGCAAGCAGCAGATTACGCGC
AGAAAAAAAGGATCTCAAGAAGATCCTTTGATCTTTTCTACGGGGTCTGACGCTCAGTGGAACGAAAACT
CACGTTAAGGGATTTTGGTCATGAGATTATCAAAAAGGATCTTCACCTAGATCCTTTTAAATTAAAAATG
AAGTTTTAAATCAATCTAAAGTATATATGAGTAAACTTGGTCTGACAGTTACCAATGCTTAATCAGTGAG
GCACCTATCTCAGCGATCTGTCTATTTCGTTCATCCATAGTTGCCTGACTCCCCGTCGTGTAGATAACTA
CGATACGGGAGGGCTTACCATCTGGCCCCAGTGCTGCAATGATACCGCGAGACCCACGCTCACCGGCTCC
AGATTTATCAGCAATAAACCAGCCAGCCGGAAGGGCCGAGCGCAGAAGTGGTCCTGCAACTTTATCCGCC
TCCATCCAGTCTATTAATTGTTGCCGGGAAGCTAGAGTAAGTAGTTCGCCAGTTAATAGTTTGCGCAACG
TTGTTGCCATTGCTACAGGCATCGTGGTGTCACGCTCGTCGTTTGGTATGGCTTCATTCAGCTCCGGTTC
CCAACGATCAAGGCGAGTTACATGATCCCCCATGTTGTGCAAAAAAGCGGTTAGCTCCTTCGGTCCTCCG
ATCGTTGTCAGAAGTAAGTTGGCCGCAGTGTTATCACTCATGGTTATGGCAGCACTGCATAATTCTCTTA
CTGTCATGCCATCCGTAAGATGCTTTTCTGTGACTGGTGAGTACTCAACCAAGTCATTCTGAGAATAGTG
TATGCGGCGACCGAGTTGCTCTTGCCCGGCGTCAATACGGGATAATACCGCGCCACATAGCAGAACTTTA
AAAGTGCTCATCATTGGAAAACGTTCTTCGGGGCGAAAACTCTCAAGGATCTTACCGCTGTTGAGATCCA
GTTCGATGTAACCCACTCGTGCACCCAACTGATCTTCAGCATCTTTTACTTTCACCAGCGTTTCTGGGTG
AGCAAAAACAGGAAGGCAAAATGCCGCAAAAAAGGGAATAAGGGCGACACGGAAATGTTGAATACTCATA
CTCTTCCTTTTTCAATATTATTGAAGCATTTATCAGGGTTATTGTCTCATGAGCGGATACATATTTGAAT
GTATTTAGAAAAATAAACAAATAGGGGTTCCGCGCACATTTCCCCGAAAAGTGCCACCTGACGTCGACGG
ATCGGGAGATCGATCTCCCGATCCCCTAGGGTCGACTCTCAGTACAATCTGCTCTGATGCCGCATAGTTA
AGCCAGTATCTGCTCCCTGCTTGTGTGTTGGAGGTCGCTGAGTAGTGCGCGAGCAAAATTTAAGCTACAA
CAAGGCAAGGCTTGACCGACAATTGCATGAAGAATCTGCTTAGGGTTAGGCGTTTTGCGCTGCTTCGCGA
TGTACGGGCCAGATATACGCGTTGACATTGATTATTGACTAGTTATTAATAGTAATCAATTACGGGGTCA
TTAGTTCATAGCCCATATATGGAGTTCCGCGTTACATAACTTACGGTAAATGGCCCGCCTGGCTGACCGC
CCAACGACCCCCGCCCATTGACGTCAATAATGACGTATGTTCCCATAGTAACGCCAATAGGGACTTTCCA
TTGACGTCAATGGGTGGAGTATTTACGGTAAACTGCCCACTTGGCAGTACATCAAGTGTATC
