>Addgene plasmid #85175 | pBK-EE-BE3 | addgene partial sequence | sequence record 168080 | CMV-F 5'-CGCAAATGGGCGGTAGGCGTG-3'
GCTGGTTTAGTGAACCGTCAGATCCGCTAGAGATCCGCGGCCGCTAATACGACTCACTATAGGGAGAGCC
GCCACCATGAGCTCAGAGACTGGCCCAGTGGCTGTGGACCCCACATTGAGACGGCGGATCGAGCCCCATG
AGTTTGAGGTATTCTTCGATCCGAGAGAGCTCCGCAAGGAGACCTGCCTGCTTTACGAAATTAATTGGGG
GGGCCGGCACTCCATTTGGCGACATACATCACAGAACACTAACAAGCACGTCGAAGTCAACTTCATCGAG
AAGTTCACGACAGAAAGATATTTCTGTCCGAACACAAGGTGCAGCATTACCTGGTTTCTCAGCTGGAGCC
CATGCGGCGAATGTAGTAGGGCCATCACTGAATTCCTGTCAAGGTATCCCCACGTCACTCTGTTTATTTA
CATCGCAAGGCTGTACCACCACGCTGACCCCGAGAATCGACAAGGCCTGGAAGATTTGATCTCTTCAGGT
GTGACTATCCAAATTATGACTGAGCAGGAGTCAGGATACTGCTGGAGAAACTTTGTGAATTATAGCCCGA
GTAATGAAGCCCACTGGCCTAGGTATCCCCATCTGTGGGTACGACTGTACGTTCTTGAACTGTACTGCAT
CATACTGGGCCTGCCTCCTTGTCTCAACATTCTGAGAAGGAAGCAGCCACAGCTGACATTCTTTACCATC
GCTCTTCAGTCTTGTCATTACCAGCGACTGCCCCCACACATTCTCTGGGCCACCGGGTTGAAAAGCGGCA
GCGAGACTCCCGGGACCTCAGAGTCCGCCACACCCGAAAGTGATAAAAAGTATTCTATTGGTTTAGCCAT
CGGCACTAATTCCGTTGGATGGGCTGTCATAACCGATGAATACAAAGTACCT
