>Addgene plasmid #85175 | pBK-EE-BE3 | addgene partial sequence | sequence record 168083 | BGH-rev 5'-TAGAAGGCACAGTCGAGG-3'
GGTGATGGTGATGATGACCGGTTAGACTTTCCTCTTCTTCTTGGGAGAACCACCAGAGAGCATCTTAATC
TTGTTCTCACCGTTGCTATCCTGTATGACCAGAGCCCAAGGCTTGTATTCAGGGGCGTCGCTAGTCAGAA
GCATGACATTCTCGTCGGTGCTCTCGTCGTAGGCGGTGTGCACGAGTATATCGCTTTCCGGCTTGTTCCC
AATGACTTCTTCCACCTCCTCTGGGAGCATGAGGATGGATTCCTGGATAACCAGTTGCTTACCGGTCTCC
TTTTCAATAATATCTGACAGATTAGTAGAACCACCAGAGTCACCCCCAAGCTGTGACAAATCTATCCGAG
TTTCATATAATCCCGTGATGGATTGGTGAATCAGTGTCGCGTCTAGCACCTCCTTGGTAGAAGTGTATCG
TTTGCGATCTATCGTTGTGTCAAAATACTTGAATGCGGCTGGAGCGCCGAGGTTGGTAAGAGTAAACAAA
TGGATAATATTTTCCGCCTGCTCACGTATGGGTTTATCCCTGTGCTTGTTGTATGCGCTTAATACTTTGT
CCAGATTGGCATCAGCTAGGATGACTCTCTTACTGAATTCCGAAATTTGCTCTATGATTTCGTCGAGATA
ATGTTTGTGCTGCTCAACAAAAAGTTGCTTCTGTTCGTTATCTTCAGGTGAACCTTTCAACTTCTCGTAA
TGGGACGCTAAATACAGGAAATTCACGTATTTAGACGGTAGTGCGAGTTCGTTCCCCTTTTGAAGCTCTC
CGGCGCTAGCCAACATCCGTTTTCGGCCATTTTCTAACTCAAACAGACTATACTTTGGTAGTTTAATTAT
GAGATCCTTTTTTACTTCCTTGTAACCTTTCGCCTCAAGGAAGTCGATGGGGTTCTTTTCAA
